>Addgene plasmid #209964 | pLPP2 | addgene full sequence | sequence record 419341 | Addgene NGS Result
GGTCTCGGGAGGCATCGTAAGTTGTTGACATGGAACGAGGAATGTGATAATCTGTGAGTACTTGAGACCA
CTCATCGCGACTAGTAGCGGCCGCTGCAGTCCGGCAAAAAAGGGCAAGGTGTCACCACCCTGCCCTTTTT
CTTTAAAACCGAAAAGATTACTTCGCGTTATGCAGGCTTCCTCGCTCACTGACTCGCTGCGCTCGGTCGT
TCGGCTGCGGCGAGCGGTATCAGCTCACTCAAAGGCGGTAATACGGTTATCCACAGAATCAGGGGATAAC
GCAGGAAAGAACATGTGAGCAAAAGGCCAGCAAAAGGCCAGGAACCGTAAAAAGGCCGCGTTGCTGGCGT
TTTTCCACAGGCTCCGCCCCCCTGACGAGCATCACAAAAATCGACGCTCAAGTCAGAGGTGGCGAAACCC
GACAGGACTATAAAGATACCAGGCGTTTCCCCCTGGAAGCTCCCTCGTGCGCTCTCCTGTTCCGACCCTG
CCGCTTACCGGATACCTGTCCGCCTTTCTCCCTTCGGGAAGCGTGGCGCTTTCTCATAGCTCACGCTGTA
GGTATCTCAGTTCGGTGTAGGTCGTTCGCTCCAAGCTGGGCTGTGTGCACGAACCCCCCGTTCAGCCCGA
CCGCTGCGCCTTATCCGGTAACTATCGTCTTGAGTCCAACCCGGTAAGACACGACTTATCGCCACTGGCA
GCAGCCACTGGTAACAGGATTAGCAGAGCGAGGTATGTAGGCGGTGCTACAGAGTTCTTGAAGTGGTGGC
CTAACTACGGCTACACTAGAAGAACAGTATTTGGTATCTGCGCTCTGCTGAAGCCAGTTACCTTCGGAAA
AAGAGTTGGTAGCTCTTGATCCGGCAAACAAACCACCGCTGGTAGCGGTGGTTTTTTTGTTTGCAAGCAG
CAGATTACGCGCAGAAAAAAAGGATCTCAAGAAGATCCTTTGATCTTTTCTACGGGGTCTGACGCTCAGT
GGAACGAAAACTCACGTTAAGGGATTTTGGTCATGAGATTATCAAAAAGGATCTTCACCTAGATCCTTTT
AAATTAAAAATGAAGTTTTAAATCAATCTAAAGTATATATGAGTAAACTTGGTCTGACAGCTCGAGGCTT
GGATTCTCACCAATAAAAAACGCCCGGCGGCAACCGAGCGTTCTGAACAAATCCAGATGGAGTTCTGAGG
TCATTACTGGATCTATCAACAGGAGTCCAAGCGAGCTCGATATCAAATTACGCCCCGCCCTGCCACTCGT
CGCAGTACTGTTGTAATTCATTAAGCATTCTGCCGACATGGAAGCCATCACAAACGGCATGATGAACCTG
AATCGCCAGCGGCATCAGCACCTTGTCGCCTTGCGTATAATATTTGCCCATGGTGAAAACGGGGGCGAAG
AAGTTGTCCATATTGGCCACGTTTAAATCAAAACTGGTGAAACTCACCCAGGGATTGGCTGATACGAAAA
ACATATTCTCAATAAACCCTTTAGGGAAATAGGCCAGGTTTTCACCGTAACACGCCACATCTTGCGAATA
TATGTGTAGAAACTGCCGGAAATCGTCGTGGTATTCACTCCAGAGTGATGAAAACGTTTCAGTTTGCTCA
TGGAAAACGGTGTAACAAGGGTGAACACTATCCCATATCACCAGCTCACCGTCTTTCATTGCCATACGAA
ATTCCGGATGAGCATTCATCAGGCGGGCAAGAATGTGAATAAAGGCCGGATAAAACTTGTGCTTATTTTT
CTTTACGGTCTTTAAAAAGGCCGTAATATCCAGCTGAACGGTCTGGTTATAGGTACATTGAGCAACTGAC
TGAAATGCCTCAAAATGTTCTTTACGATGCCATTGGGATATATCAACGGTGGTATATCCAGTGATTTTTT
TCTCCATTTTAGCTTCCTTAGCTCCTGAAAATCTCGATAACTCAAAAAATACGCCCGGTAGTGATCTTAT
TTCATTATGGTGAAAGTTGGAACCTCTTACGTGCCCGATCAACTCGAGTGCCACCTGACGTCTAAGAAAC
CATTATTATCATGACATTAACCTATAAAAATAGGCGTATCACGAGGCAGAATTTCAGATAAAAAAAATCC
TTAGCTTTCGCTAAGGATGATTTCTGGAATTCGCGGCCGCTTCTAGAGCGATGAGT
Features (pLannotate 1.2.2; 8 found; start..end, strand, type, name):
     80..99      +  misc_feature   BioBrick suffix: universal suffix for all parts
    100..157     +  terminator     his operon terminator: This putative transcriptin terminator from the E. coli his operon has a 2-bp deletion introduced during synthesis. Its efficiency has not been determined.
    352..940     -  rep_origin     ori: high-copy-number ColE1/pMB1/pBR322/pUC origin of replication
   1123..1217    -  terminator     lambda t0 terminator: transcription terminator from phage lambda
   1241..1897    -  CDS            cat: CAT_ECOLX - Experimental evidence at protein level: Swiss-Prot protein existence level 1. This enzyme is an effector of chloramphenicol resistance in bacteria. From Escherichia coli. This protein is used as a marker in many commonly used cloning vectors, such as pACYC184.
   1898..1995    -  promoter       cat promoter: promoter of the E. coli cat gene encoding chloramphenicol acetyltransferase
   2081..2124    -  terminator     bacterial terminator: putative bacterial transcription terminator
   2127..2148    +  misc_feature   BioBrick prefix: BioBrick prefix for parts that do not start with "ATG"
