[The description below was written by a language model from this plasmid's Addgene catalogue record and pLannotate feature annotations shown in this document.]
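Description:
pLPP2 is a small (about 2.2 kb) Level 0 part plasmid from a Golden Gate assembly toolbox developed for the lactic acid bacterium Lactiplantibacillus plantarum. It is built on the pLP1 backbone, catalogued as a bacterial expression vector, and stores a single standardized part: the synthetic constitutive promoter P48. The promoter was inserted through BsmBI sites that were destroyed during cloning, as is typical for domesticating a part into a Level 0 entry vector. The part is meant to be released and combined with other Level 0 modules to build Level 1 plasmids. The record does not state which Type IIS enzyme or overhangs are used for that next step.

The annotated features describe the backbone rather than the payload. A ColE1/pMB1-type origin supports replication in E. coli. The annotation tool labels this origin class as high-copy, whereas the catalogue entry lists the plasmid as low copy, and the record does not resolve this discrepancy. Selection is by chloramphenicol resistance, provided by a cat gene with its native promoter and followed by the lambda t0 terminator. The cloning region, which spans the start and end of the circular sequence, is flanked by BioBrick prefix and suffix sequences. It is insulated by a putative bacterial terminator on one side and a his operon terminator on the other, which limits transcriptional read-through between the part and the backbone. P48 itself is not annotated in the feature table, presumably because it is a synthetic sequence. No origin for replication in Lactiplantibacillus is annotated, consistent with use as an E. coli part-storage plasmid that supplies a constitutive promoter for expression cassettes destined for L. plantarum.
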