Addgene plasmid #209964: pLPP2
Purpose: Contains Level 0 Part: constitutive Promoter (P48) for the construction of Level 1 plasmids
Depositing lab: Thorsten Mascher. Depositing organization: Technische Universitaet Dresden. Publication: Development of a Golden Gate Assembly-Based Genetic Toolbox for Lactiplantibacillus plantarum and Its Application for Engineering Monoterpenoid Biosynthesis. Li X, Schönberg PY, Wucherpfennig T, Hinze C, Sulaj F, Henle T, Mascher T. ACS Synth Biol. 2024 Sep 20;13(9):2764-2779. doi: 10.1021/acssynbio.4c00075. Epub 2024 Sep 10. PubMed 39254046.
Backbone
  Vector backbone: pLP1
  Vector type: Bacterial Expression
Growth in bacteria
  Bacterial resistance: Chloramphenicol, 25 μg/mL
  Growth temperature: 37°C
  Growth strain: DH5alpha
  Copy number: Low Copy
Gene/Insert
  Gene/Insert name: Promoter (P48)
  Species: Synthetic
  Cloning method: Restriction Enzyme; 5′ cloning site BsmBI (destroyed during cloning); 3′ cloning site BsmBI (destroyed during cloning)
Terms and licenses: Academic/Nonprofit Terms; Industry Terms: Not Available to Industry
How to cite: pLPP2 was a gift from Thorsten Mascher (Addgene plasmid # 209964 ; http://n2t.net/addgene:209964 ; RRID:Addgene_209964)
